>Addgene plasmid #178693 | A1-LCD-23S+23T | addgene full sequence | sequence record 356186 | Addgene NGS Result
ACACCGAACTGAGATACCTACAGCGTGAGCTATGAGAAAGCGCCACGCTTCCCGAAGGGAGAAAGGCGGA
CAGGTATCCGGTAAGCGGCAGGGTCGGAACAGGAGAGCGCACGAGGGAGCTTCCAGGGGGAAACGCCTGG
TATCTTTATAGTCCTGTCGGGTTTCGCCACCTCTGACTTGAGCGTCGATTTTTGTGATGCTCGTCAGGGG
GGCGGAGCCTATGGAAAAACGCCAGCAACGCGGCCTTTTTACGGTTCCTGGCCTTTTGCTGGCCTTTTGC
TCACATGTTCTTTCCTGCGTTATCCCCTGATTCTGTGGATAACCGTATTACCGCCTTTGAGTGAGCTGAT
ACCGCTCGCCGCAGCCGAACGACCGAGCGCAGCGAGTCAGTGAGCGAGGAAGCGGAAGAGCGCCTGATGC
GGTATTTTCTCCTTACGCATCTGTGCGGTATTTCACACCGCAATGGTGCACTCTCAGTACAATCTGCTCT
GATGCCGCATAGTTAAGCCAGTATACACTCCGCTATCGCTACGTGACTGGGTCATGGCTGCGCCCCGACA
CCCGCCAACACCCGCTGACGCGCCCTGACGGGCTTGTCTGCTCCCGGCATCCGCTTACAGACAAGCTGTG
ACCGTCTCCGGGAGCTGCATGTGTCAGAGGTTTTCACCGTCATCACCGAAACGCGCGAGGCAGCTGCGGT
AAAGCTCATCAGCGTGGTCGTGAAGCGATTCACAGATGTCTGCCTGTTCATCCGCGTCCAGCTCGTTGAG
TTTCTCCAGAAGCGTTAATGTCTGGCTTCTGATAAAGCGGGCCATGTTAAGGGCGGTTTTTTCCTGTTTG
GTCACTGATGCCTCCGTGTAAGGGGGATTTCTGTTCATGGGGGTAATGATACCGATGAAACGAGAGAGGA
TGCTCACGATACGGGTTACTGATGATGAACATGCCCGGTTACTGGAACGTTGTGAGGGTAAACAACTGGC
GGTATGGATGCGGCGGGACCAGAGAAAAATCACTCAGGGTCAATGCCAGCGCTTCGTTAATACAGATGTA
GGTGTTCCACAGGGTAGCCAGCAGCATCCTGCGATGCAGATCCGGAACATAATGGTGCAGGGCGCTGACT
TCCGCGTTTCCAGACTTTACGAAACACGGAAACCGAAGACCATTCATGTTGTTGCTCAGGTCGCAGACGT
TTTGCAGCAGCAGTCGCTTCACGTTCGCTCGCGTATCGGTGATTCATTCTGCTAACCAGTAAGGCAACCC
CGCCAGCCTAGCCGGGTCCTCAACGACAGGAGCACGATCATGCGCACCCGTGGCCAGGACCCAACGCTGC
CCGAGATGCGCCGCGTGCGGCTGCTGGAGATGGCGGACGCGATGGATATGTTCTGCCAAGGGTTGGTTTG
CGCATTCACAGTTCTCCGCAAGAATTGATTGGCTCCAATTCTTGGAGTGGTGAATCCGTTAGCGAGGTGC
CGCCGGCTTCCATTCAGGTCGAGGTGGCCCGGCTCCATGCACCGCGACGCAACGCGGGGAGGCAGACAAG
GTATAGGGCGGCGCCTACAATCCATGCCAACCCGTTCCATGTGCTCGCCGAGGCGGCATAAATCGCCGTG
ACGATCAGCGGTCCAATGATCGAAGTTAGGCTGGTAAGAGCCGCGAGCGATCCTTGAAGCTGTCCCTGAT
GGTCGTCATCTACCTGCCTGGACAGCATGGCCTGCAACGCGGGCATCCCGATGCCGCCGGAAGCGAGAAG
AATCATAATGGGGAAGGCCATCCAGCCTCGCGTCGCGAACGCCAGCAAGACGTAGCCCAGCGCGTCGGCC
GCCATGCCGGCGATAATGGCCTGCTTCTCGCCGAAACGTTTGGTGGCGGGACCAGTGACGAAGGCTTGAG
CGAGGGCGTGCAAGATTCCGAATACCGCAAGCGACAGGCCGATCATCGTCGCGCTCCAGCGAAAGCGGTC
CTCGCCGAAAATGACCCAGAGCGCTGCCGGCACCTGTCCTACGAGTTGCATGATAAAGAAGACAGTCATA
AGTGCGGCGACGATAGTCATGCCCCGCGCCCACCGGAAGGAGCTGACTGGGTTGAAGGCTCTCAAGGGCA
TCGGTCGATCGACGCTCTCCCTTATGCGACTCCTGCATTAGGAAGCAGCCCAGTAGTAGGTTGAGGCCGT
TGAGCACCGCCGCCGCAAGGAATGGTGCATGCAAGGAGATGGCGCCCAACAGTCCCCCGGCCACGGGGCC
TGCCACCATACCCACGCCGAAACAAGCGCTCATGAGCCCGAAGTGGCGAGCCCGATCTTCCCCATCGGTG
ATGTCGGCGATATAGGCGCCAGCAACCGCACCTGTGGCGCCGGTGATGCCGGCCACGATGCGTCCGGCGT
AGAGGATCGAGATCTCGATCCCGCGAAATTAATACGACTCACTATAGGGAGACCACAACGGTTTCCCTCT
AGAAATAATTTTGTTTAACTTTAAGAAGGAGATATACATATGTCGTACTACCATCACCATCACCATCACC
TCGAATCAACAAGTTTGTACAAAAAAGCAGGCTTCGAGAACCTGTATTTTCAGGGTAGCATGGCAACCGC
AACCACCACACAGCGTGGTCGTACCGGCACCGGTAATTTTGGTGGTGGTCGTGGTGGCGGTTTTGGTGGC
AATGATAATTTTGGCCGTGGTGGTAATTTTACCGGTCGCGGTGGTTTTGGCGGTACACGTGGCGGTGGTG
GCTATGGTGGCACCGGTGATGGTTATAATGGTTTTGGTAATGATGGCACCAACTTTGGCGGTGGCGGTAC
GTATAACGATTTTGGCAATTATAACAACCAGACCACCAATTTCGGTCCGATGAAAGGTGGCAACTTTGGT
GGTCGCACCACTGGTGGTACAGGTGGTGGTGGCCAGTATTTTGCCAAACCGCGTAATCAAGGTGGTTACG
GTGGTACTACCACAACCACAACCTATGGTACGGGTCGTCGTTTTTAAGACCCAGCTTTCTTGTACAAAGT
GGTTGATTCGAGGCTGCTAACAAAGCCCGAAAGGAAGCTGAGTTGGCTGCTGCCACCGCTGAGCAATAAC
TAGCATAACCCCTTGGGGCCTCTAAACGGGTCTTGAGGGGTTTTTTGCTGAAAGGAGGAACTATATCCGG
ATATCCACAGGACGGGTGTGGTCGCCATGATCGCGTAGTCGATAGTGGCTCCAAGTAGCGAAGCGAGCAG
GACTGGGCGGCGGCCAAAGCGGTCGGACAGTGCTCCGAGAACGGGTGCGCATAGAAATTGCATCAACGCA
TATAGCGCTAGCAGCACGCCATAGTGACTGGCGATGCTGTCGGAATGGACGATATCCCGCAAGAGGCCCG
GCAGTACCGGCATAACCAAGCCTATGCCTACAGCATCCAGGGTGACGGTGCCGAGGATGACGATGAGCGC
ATTGTTAGATTTCATACACGGTGCCTGACTGCGTTAGCAATTTAACTGTGATAAACTACCGCATTAAAGC
TTATCGATGATAAGCTGTCAAACATGAGAATTCTTGAAGACGAAAGGGCCTCGTGATACGCCTATTTTTA
TAGGTTAATGTCATGATAATAATGGTTTCTTAGACGTCAGGTGGCACTTTTCGGGGAAATGTGCGCGGAA
CCCCTATTTGTTTATTTTTCTAAATACATTCAAATATGTATCCGCTCATGAGACAATAACCCTGATAAAT
GCTTCAATAATATTGAAAAAGGAAGAGTATGAGTATTCAACATTTCCGTGTCGCCCTTATTCCCTTTTTT
GCGGCATTTTGCCTTCCTGTTTTTGCTCACCCAGAAACGCTGGTGAAAGTAAAAGATGCTGAAGATCAGT
TGGGTGCACGAGTGGGTTACATCGAACTGGATCTCAACAGCGGTAAGATCCTTGAGAGTTTTCGCCCCGA
AGAACGTTTTCCAATGATGAGCACTTTTAAAGTTCTGCTATGTGGCGCGGTATTATCCCGTGTTGACGCC
GGGCAAGAGCAACTCGGTCGCCGCATACACTATTCTCAGAATGACTTGGTTGAGTACTCACCAGTCACAG
AAAAGCATCTTACGGATGGCATGACAGTAAGAGAATTATGCAGTGCTGCCATAACCATGAGTGATAACAC
TGCGGCCAACTTACTTCTGACAACGATCGGAGGACCGAAGGAGCTAACCGCTTTTTTGCACAACATGGGG
GATCATGTAACTCGCCTTGATCGTTGGGAACCGGAGCTGAATGAAGCCATACCAAACGACGAGCGTGACA
CCACGATGCCTGCAGCAATGGCAACAACGTTGCGCAAACTATTAACTGGCGAACTACTTACTCTAGCTTC
CCGGCAACAATTAATAGACTGGATGGAGGCGGATAAAGTTGCAGGACCACTTCTGCGCTCGGCCCTTCCG
GCTGGCTGGTTTATTGCTGATAAATCTGGAGCCGGTGAGCGTGGGTCTCGCGGTATCATTGCAGCACTGG
GGCCAGATGGTAAGCCCTCCCGTATCGTAGTTATCTACACGACGGGGAGTCAGGCAACTATGGATGAACG
AAATAGACAGATCGCTGAGATAGGTGCCTCACTGATTAAGCATTGGTAACTGTCAGACCAAGTTTACTCA
TATATACTTTAGATTGATTTAAAACTTCATTTTTAATTTAAAAGGATCTAGGTGAAGATCCTTTTTGATA
ATCTCATGACCAAAATCCCTTAACGTGAGTTTTCGTTCCACTGAGCGTCAGACCCCGTAGAAAAGATCAA
AGGATCTTCTTGAGATCCTTTTTTTCTGCGCGTAATCTGCTGCTTGCAAACAAAAAAACCACCGCTACCA
GCGGTGGTTTGTTTGCCGGATCAAGAGCTACCAACTCTTTTTCCGAAGGTAACTGGCTTCAGCAGAGCGC
AGATACCAAATACTGTCCTTCTAGTGTAGCCGTAGTTAGGCCACCACTTCAAGAACTCTGTAGCACCGCC
TACATACCTCGCTCTGCTAATCCTGTTACCAGTGGCTGCTGCCAGTGGCGATAAGTCGTGTCTTACCGGG
TTGGACTCAAGACGATAGTTACCGGATAAGGCGCAGCGGTCGGGCTGAACGGGGGGTTCGTGCACACAGC
CCAGCTTGGAGCGAACGACCT
Features (pLannotate 1.2.2; 18 found; start..end, strand, type, name):
    413..552     -  misc_feature   bom: basis of mobility region from pBR322
    654..845     -  CDS            rop: Rop protein, which maintains plasmids at low copy number; rop
    862..1242    +  CDS            YPB1_ECOLX: Protein predicted: Swiss-Prot protein existence level 4. From Escherichia coli.
   1484..2388    -  CDS            TcR (fragment): tetracycline efflux protein; tet; confers resistance to tetracycline
   2410..2428    +  promoter       T7 promoter: promoter for bacteriophage T7 RNA polymerase
   2460..2482    +  RBS            RBS: efficient ribosome binding site from bacteriophage T7 gene 10 (Olins and Rangwala, 1989)
   2500..2520    +  CDS            8xHis (fragment): 8xHis affinity tag
   2529..2553    +  protein_bind   attB1: mutant version of attB; recombination site for the Gateway® BP reaction BP Clonase™
   2559..2575    +  CDS            TEV site (fragment): tobacco etch virus (TEV) protease recognition and cleavage site
   2580..2984    +  CDS            HNRNPA1 (fragment): ROA1_BOVIN - Also known as HNRPA1. Experimental evidence at protein level: Swiss-Prot protein existence level 1. Involved in the packaging of pre-mRNA into hnRNP particles, transport of poly(A) mRNA from the nucleus to the cytoplasm and may modulate splice site selection. May bind to specific miRNA hairpins. Binds to the IRES and thereby inhibits the translation of the apoptosis protease activating factor APAF1. From Bos taurus (Bovine).
   2989..3013    -  protein_bind   attB2: mutant version of attB; recombination site for the Gateway® BP reaction BP Clonase™
   3023..3072    +  CDS            SET1 (fragment): solubility-enhancement tag derived from T7 phage gene 10B
   3080..3127    +  terminator     T7 terminator: transcription terminator for bacteriophage T7 RNA polymerase
   3153..3445    -  CDS            TcR (fragment): tetracycline efflux protein; tet; confers resistance to tetracycline
   3493..3521    -  promoter       tet promoter: E. coli promoter for tetracycline efflux protein gene
   3634..3738    +  promoter       AmpR promoter: bla
   3739..4599    +  CDS            AmpR: β-lactamase; bla; confers resistance to ampicillin, carbenicillin, and related antibiotics
   4770..227     +  rep_origin     ori (across the origin): high-copy-number ColE1/pMB1/pBR322/pUC origin of replication
