[The description below was written by a language model from this plasmid's Addgene catalogue record and pLannotate feature annotations shown in this document.]
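Description:
A1-LCD-23S+23T is a bacterial expression plasmid built on the Gateway destination vector pDEST17, carrying a variant of the low-complexity domain (LCD, residues 186–320) of human hnRNP A1 (HNRNPA1). The sequenced record is 5,131 nt. The plasmid replicates from a ColE1/pBR322-type origin and also carries the rop gene and the bom mobility region, which fits its catalogue listing as low copy. Selection is by ampicillin through the bla β-lactamase gene and its own promoter. The annotated tetracycline-resistance pieces are only fragments flanking the expression cassette, remnants of the pBR322-derived backbone rather than a usable marker.

The expression cassette is driven by the T7 promoter with the phage gene 10 ribosome binding site, so it needs a host that supplies T7 RNA polymerase, and it ends at the T7 terminator. The reading frame begins with the N-terminal His tag (6xHis in the catalogue), continues through the attB1 site left by Gateway recombination and a sequence annotated as a partial TEV protease site, then runs into the roughly 400 nt HNRNPA1 segment, followed by attB2. The TEV site would presumably allow tag removal after affinity purification. The short "SET1" hit downstream of attB2 is probably residual T7 gene 10 vector sequence rather than a fused tag.

The record is ambiguous about the mutation. The name (−23S+23T) suggests that serines were replaced by threonines, whereas the purpose and mutation fields state that twenty-three Thr residues were replaced with Ser. The feature table does not resolve this. The associated publication title indicates that the construct is used to produce recombinant protein for studying how sequence composition affects the phase behaviour of disordered prion-like domains.
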