Addgene plasmid #178693: A1-LCD-23S+23T
Purpose: Bacterial expression of N-terminally 6His tagged A1-LCD with twenty-three Thr reisudes replaced with Ser (LCD: low-complexity domain, aa 186-320)
Depositing lab: Tanja Mittag. Depositing organization: St. Jude Children's Research Hospital. Publication: Deciphering how naturally occurring sequence features impact the phase behaviours of disordered prion-like domains. Bremer A, Farag M, Borcherds WM, Peran I, Martin EW, Pappu RV, Mittag T. Nat Chem. 2022 Feb;14(2):196-207. doi: 10.1038/s41557-021-00840-w. Epub 2021 Dec 20. PubMed 34931046.
Backbone
  Vector backbone: pDEST17
  Vector type: Bacterial Expression
Growth in bacteria
  Bacterial resistance: Ampicillin, 100 μg/mL
  Growth temperature: 37°C
  Growth strain: DH5alpha
  Copy number: Low Copy
Gene/Insert
  Gene/Insert name: A1-LCD-23S+23T
  Species: H. sapiens (human)
  Mutation: twenty-three Thr reisudes replaced with Ser
  Entrez Gene: HNRNPA1 (a.k.a. ALS19, ALS20, HNRPA1, HNRPA1L3, IBMPFD3, MPD3, UP 1, hnRNP A1, hnRNP-A1)
  Tag / fusion protein: 6xHis (N terminal on insert)
  Cloning method: Gateway Cloning
Terms and licenses: Academic/Nonprofit Terms; Industry Terms: Not Available to Industry
How to cite: A1-LCD-23S+23T was a gift from Tanja Mittag (Addgene plasmid # 178693 ; http://n2t.net/addgene:178693 ; RRID:Addgene_178693)
